Addgene plasmid #143849: TFORF1808
Purpose: Lentiviral vector for overexpressing transcription factor ORFs with unique 24-bp barcodes. Barcodes facilitate identification of transcription factors in pooled screens.
Depositing lab: Feng Zhang. Depositing organization: Broad Institute. Publication: A transcription factor atlas of directed differentiation. Joung J, Ma S, Tay T, Geiger-Schuller KR, Kirchgatterer PC, Verdine VK, Guo B, Arias-Garcia MA, Allen WE, Singh A, Kuksenko O, Abudayyeh OO, Gootenberg JS, Fu Z, Macrae RK, Buenrostro JD, Regev A, Zhang F. Cell. 2023 Jan 5;186(1):209-229.e26. doi: 10.1016/j.cell.2022.11.026. PubMed 36608654.
Backbone
  Vector backbone: pLX_TRC317
  Backbone manufacturer: Broad Institute Genetic Perturbation Platform
  Backbone size w/o insert (bp): 8264
  Vector type: Mammalian Expression, Lentiviral
  Selectable markers: Puromycin
Growth in bacteria
  Bacterial resistance: Ampicillin, 100 μg/mL
  Growth temperature: 37°C
  Growth strain: NEB Stable
  Copy number: High Copy
Gene/Insert
  Gene/Insert name: TBX18
  Species: H. sapiens (human)
  Insert size (bp): 1925
  Entrez Gene: TBX18
  Promoter: EF1a
  Cloning method: Unknown
  Sequencing primers: 5′ GGGTGGAGACTGAAGTTAGGCCAG; 3′ CACATAGCGTAAAAGGAGCAACATAG
Terms and licenses: Academic/Nonprofit Terms; Industry Terms: Not Available to Industry
Depositor comments: NM_001080508,ENST00000369663 . The transcription factor ORF portion of this plasmid was synthesized by Genewiz. Please test multiple small colonies in case of plasmid recombination. To make this collection available in a timely manner, a portion of this collection was not fully sequenced by Addgene. If an Addgene verified full plasmid sequence is not available, please contact us prior to placing an order to request the full sequence.
How to cite: TFORF1808 was a gift from Feng Zhang (Addgene plasmid # 143849 ; http://n2t.net/addgene:143849 ; RRID:Addgene_143849)
