[The description below was written by a language model from this plasmid's Addgene catalogue record and pLannotate feature annotations shown in this document.]
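Description:
TFORF1808 is a lentiviral mammalian expression plasmid built on the pLX_TRC317 backbone and carrying the human TBX18 open reading frame, one member of a barcoded transcription factor ORF collection. It is maintained in E. coli through a high-copy ColE1/pUC-type origin with ampicillin resistance (AmpR), and the backbone also retains an f1 origin and remnants of a lac/lacZα cloning region flanked by T3 and T7 promoters. The depositor notes that the plasmid can recombine during propagation, which is common for constructs carrying repeated LTR sequences.

The viral portion has a third-generation, self-inactivating layout. An RSV promoter drives a truncated HIV-1 5' LTR, followed by the Ψ packaging signal with a partial gag sequence, the Rev response element, a cPPT/CTS, and a ΔU3 3' LTR with a downstream SV40 polyadenylation signal. Two expression units lie between the LTRs. An SV40 early promoter/origin region drives puromycin N-acetyltransferase for selection of transduced cells. Downstream, the EF-1α promoter drives TBX18, a T-box transcriptional repressor involved in development of the heart (including the sinoatrial node), ureter and vertebral column. A WPRE after the ORF enhances transcript expression. The short annotated U6 promoter fragment between the ORF and the WPRE is unlikely to be a functional promoter. The record states that each vector carries a unique 24-bp barcode, but the feature table does not annotate its position.

The construct is intended for packaging into lentivirus to overexpress TBX18 stably. The barcode allows the transcription factor to be identified in pooled overexpression screens, such as those for directed differentiation.
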