Features (pLannotate 1.2.2; 31 found; start..end, strand, type, name):
      5..231     +  promoter       RSV promoter: Rous sarcoma virus enhancer/promoter
    232..412     +  LTR            5' LTR (truncated): truncated 5' long terminal repeat (LTR) from HIV-1
    459..584     +  misc_feature   HIV-1 Ψ: packaging signal of human immunodeficiency virus type 1
    568..931     +  CDS            HIV-1 gag (fragment): gag protein from human immunodeficiency virus 1; gag
   1077..1310    +  misc_feature   RRE: The Rev response element (RRE) of HIV-1 allows for Rev-dependent mRNA export from the nucleus to the cytoplasm.
   1687..1713    +  CDS            Rev (fragment): human immunodeficiency virus 1 (HIV-1) Rev protein; rev; enhances nuclear export of unspliced and incompletely spliced viral mRNAs
   1720..1743    +  promoter       SV40 promoter (fragment): SV40 early promoter
   1744..1815    +  promoter       SV40 promoter (fragment): SV40 enhancer and early promoter
   1839..1974    +  rep_origin     SV40 ori: SV40 origin of replication
   2020..2616    +  CDS            PuroR (fragment): puromycin N-acetyltransferase; pac from Streptomyces; confers resistance to puromycin
   2665..2782    +  misc_feature   cPPT/CTS: central polypurine tract and central termination sequence of HIV-1
   2847..2913    +  CDS            small t antigen (fragment): SV40 (simian virus 40) small t antigen
   2920..4098    +  promoter       EF-1α promoter: strong constitutive promoter for human elongation factor EF-1α
   4115..5935    +  CDS            TBX18: TBX18_HUMAN - Experimental evidence at protein level: Swiss-Prot protein existence level 1. Acts as transcriptional repressor involved in developmental processes of a variety of tissues and organs, including the heart and coronary vessels, the ureter and the vertebral column. Required for embryonic development of the sino atrial node (SAN) head area. From Homo sapiens (Human).
   5951..6004    +  promoter       U6 promoter (fragment): RNA polymerase III promoter for human U6 snRNA
   6046..6634    +  misc_feature   WPRE: woodchuck hepatitis virus posttranscriptional regulatory element
   6685..6704    +  misc_feature   cPPT/CTS (fragment): central polypurine tract and central termination sequence of HIV-1
   6706..6939    +  LTR            3' LTR (ΔU3): self-inactivating 3' long terminal repeat (LTR) from HIV-1
   7017..7138    +  polyA_signal   SV40 poly(A) signal: SV40 polyadenylation signal
   7178..7313    +  rep_origin     SV40 ori: SV40 origin of replication
   7334..7352    -  promoter       T7 promoter: promoter for bacteriophage T7 RNA polymerase
   7360..7515    +  CDS            lacZα (fragment): LacZα fragment of β-galactosidase; lacZ fragment
   7520..7948    +  rep_origin     f1 ori (sequence partly withheld): f1 bacteriophage origin of replication; arrow indicates direction of (+) strand synthesis
   8001..8105    +  promoter       AmpR promoter: bla
   8106..8966    +  CDS            AmpR: β-lactamase; bla; confers resistance to ampicillin, carbenicillin, and related antibiotics
   9137..9725    +  rep_origin     ori: high-copy-number ColE1/pMB1/pBR322/pUC origin of replication
   9908..10000   +  CDS            lacI (fragment): lac repressor; lacI; The lac repressor binds to the lac operator to inhibit transcription in E. coli. This inhibition can be relieved by adding lactose or isopropyl-β-D-thiogalactopyranoside (IPTG).
  10013..10034   +  protein_bind   CAP binding site: CAP binding activates transcription in the presence of cAMP. E. coli catabolite activator protein
  10049..10079   +  promoter       lac promoter: promoter for the E. coli lac operon
  10087..10103   +  protein_bind   lac operator: The lac repressor binds to the lac operator to inhibit transcription in E. coli. This inhibition can be relieved by adding lactose or isopropyl-β-D-thiogalactopyranoside (IPTG). lac repressor encoded by lacI
  10148..10166   +  promoter       T3 promoter: promoter for bacteriophage T3 RNA polymerase
>Addgene plasmid #143849 | TFORF1808 | addgene full sequence | sequence record 391577 | Addgene NGS Result
TTAATGTAGTCTTATGCAATACTCTTGTAGTCTTGCAACATGGTAACGATGAGTTAGCAACATGCCTTAC
AAGGAGAGAAAAAGCACCGTGCATGCCGATTGGTGGAAGTAAGGTGGTACGATCGTGCCTTATTAGGAAG
GCAACAGACGGGTCTGACATGGATTGGACGAACCACTGAATTGCCGCATTGCAGAGATATTGTATTTAAG
TGCCTAGCTCGATACATAAACGGGTCTCTCTGGTTAGACCAGATCTGAGCCTGGGAGCTCTCTGGCTAAC
TAGGGAACCCACTGCTTAAGCCTCAATAAAGCTTGCCTTGAGTGCTTCAAGTAGTGTGTGCCCGTCTGTT
GTGTGACTCTGGTAACTAGAGATCCCTCAGACCCTTTTAGTCAGTGTGGAAAATCTCTAGCAGTGGCGCC
CGAACAGGGACTTGAAAGCGAAAGGGAAACCAGAGGAGCTCTCTCGACGCAGGACTCGGCTTGCTGAAGC
GCGCACGGCAAGAGGCGAGGGGCGGCGACTGGTGAGTACGCCAAAAATTTTGACTAGCGGAGGCTAGAAG
GAGAGAGATGGGTGCGAGAGCGTCAGTATTAAGCGGGGGAGAATTAGATCGCGATGGGAAAAAATTCGGT
TAAGGCCAGGGGGAAAGAAAAAATATAAATTAAAACATATAGTATGGGCAAGCAGGGAGCTAGAACGATT
CGCAGTTAATCCTGGCCTGTTAGAAACATCAGAAGGCTGTAGACAAATACTGGGACAGCTACAACCATCC
CTTCAGACAGGATCAGAAGAACTTAGATCATTATATAATACAGTAGCAACCCTCTATTGTGTGCATCAAA
GGATAGAGATAAAAGACACCAAGGAAGCTTTAGACAAGATAGAGGAAGAGCAAAACAAAAGTAAGACCAC
CGCACAGCAAGCGGCCGCTGATCTTCAGACCTGGAGGAGGAGATATGAGGGACAATTGGAGAAGTGAATT
ATATAAATATAAAGTAGTAAAAATTGAACCATTAGGAGTAGCACCCACCAAGGCAAAGAGAAGAGTGGTG
CAGAGAGAAAAAAGAGCAGTGGGAATAGGAGCTTTGTTCCTTGGGTTCTTGGGAGCAGCAGGAAGCACTA
TGGGCGCAGCGTCAATGACGCTGACGGTACAGGCCAGACAATTATTGTCTGGTATAGTGCAGCAGCAGAA
CAATTTGCTGAGGGCTATTGAGGCGCAACAGCATCTGTTGCAACTCACAGTCTGGGGCATCAAGCAGCTC
CAGGCAAGAATCCTGGCTGTGGAAAGATACCTAAAGGATCAACAGCTCCTGGGGATTTGGGGTTGCTCTG
GAAAACTCATTTGCACCACTGCTGTGCCTTGGAATGCTAGTTGGAGTAATAAATCTCTGGAACAGATTTG
GAATCACACGACCTGGATGGAGTGGGACAGAGAAATTAACAATTACACAAGCTTAATACACTCCTTAATT
GAAGAATCGCAAAACCAGCAAGAAAAGAATGAACAAGAATTATTGGAATTAGATAAATGGGCAAGTTTGT
GGAATTGGTTTAACATAACAAATTGGCTGTGGTATATAAAATTATTCATAATGATAGTAGGAGGCTTGGT
AGGTTTAAGAATAGTTTTTGCTGTACTTTCTATAGTGAATAGAGTTAGGCAGGGATATTCACCATTATCG
TTTCAGACCCACCTCCCAACCCCGAGGGGACCCATGCATTGCATCTCAATTAGTCAGCAACCAGGTGTGG
AAAGTCCCCAGGCTCCCCAGCAGGCAGAAGTATGCAAAGCATGCGTCTCAATTAGTCAGCAACCATAGTC
CCGCCCCTAACTCCGCCCATCCCGCCCCTAACTCCGCCCAGTTCCGCCCATTCTCCGCCCCATGGCTGAC
TAATTTTTTTTATTTATGCAGAGGCCGAGGCCGCCTCGGCCTCTGAGCTATTCCAGAAGTAGTGAGGAGG
CTTTTTTGGAGGCCTAGGCTTTTGCAAAAAGCTTTCTAGAGGTACCACCGGAGCTTACCATGACCGAGTA
CAAGCCCACGGTGCGCCTCGCCACCCGCGACGACGTCCCCAGGGCCGTACGCACCCTCGCCGCCGCGTTC
GCCGACTACCCCGCCACGCGCCACACCGTCGATCCGGACCGCCACATCGAGCGGGTCACCGAGCTGCAAG
AACTCTTCCTCACGCGCGTCGGGCTCGACATCGGCAAGGTGTGGGTCGCGGACGACGGCGCCGCCGTGGC
GGTCTGGACCACGCCGGAGAGCGTCGAAGCGGGGGCGGTGTTCGCCGAGATCGGCCCGCGCATGGCCGAG
TTGAGCGGTTCCCGGCTGGCCGCGCAGCAACAGATGGAAGGCCTCCTGGCGCCGCACCGGCCCAAGGAGC
CCGCGTGGTTCCTGGCCACCGTCGGCGTCTCGCCCGACCACCAGGGCAAGGGTCTGGGCAGCGCCGTCGT
GCTCCCCGGAGTGGAGGCGGCCGAGCGCGCCGGGGTGCCCGCCTTCCTGGAGACCTCCGCGCCCCGCAAC
CTCCCCTTCTACGAGCGGCTCGGCTTCACCGTCACCGCCGACGTCGAGGTGCCCGAAGGACCGCGCACCT
GGTGCATGACCCGCAAGCCCGGTGCCAGTTAACGAATTCTAGATCTTGAGACAAATGGCAGTATTCATCC
ACAATTTTAAAAGAAAAGGGGGGATTGGGGGGTACAGTGCAGGGGAAAGAATAGTAGACATAATAGCAAC
AGACATACAAACTAAAGAATTACAAAAACAAATTACAAAAATTCAAAATTTTCGGGTTTATTACAGGGAC
AGCAGAGATCCACTTTGGCGCCGGCTCGAGGCCTGCAGGTGCAAAGATGGATAAAGTTTTAAACAGAGAG
GAATCTTTGCAGCTAATGGACCTTCTAGGTCTTGAAAGGAGTGGGAATTGGCTCCGGTGCCCGTCAGTGG
GCAGAGCGCACATCGCCCACAGTCCCCGAGAAGTTGGGGGGAGGGGTCGGCAATTGAACCGGTGCCTAGA
GAAGGTGGCGCGGGGTAAACTGGGAAAGTGATGTCGTGTACTGGCTCCGCCTTTTTCCCGAGGGTGGGGG
AGAACCGTATATAAGTGCAGTAGTCGCCGTGAACGTTCTTTTTCGCAACGGGTTTGCCGCCAGAACACAG
GTAAGTGCCGTGTGTGGTTCCCGCGGGCCTGGCCTCTTTACGGGTTATGGCCCTTGCGTGCCTTGAATTA
CTTCCACCTGGCTGCAGTACGTGATTCTTGATCCCGAGCTTCGGGTTGGAAGTGGGTGGGAGAGTTCGAG
GCCTTGCGCTTAAGGAGCCCCTTCGCCTCGTGCTTGAGTTGAGGCCTGGCCTGGGCGCTGGGGCCGCCGC
GTGCGAATCTGGTGGCACCTTCGCGCCTGTCTCGCTGCTTTCGATAAGTCTCTAGCCATTTAAAATTTTT
GATGACCTGCTGCGACGCTTTTTTTCTGGCAAGATAGTCTTGTAAATGCGGGCCAAGATCTGCACACTGG
TATTTCGGTTTTTGGGGCCGCGGGCGGCGACGGGGCCCGTGCGTCCCAGCGCACATGTTCGGCGAGGCGG
GGCCTGCGAGCGCGGCCACCGAGAATCGGACGGGGGTAGTCTCAAGCTGGCCGGCCTGCTCTGGTGCCTG
GCCTCGCGCCGCCGTGTATCGCCCCGCCCTGGGCGGCAAGGCTGGCCCGGTCGGCACCAGTTGCGTGAGC
GGAAAGATGGCCGCTTCCCGGCCCTGCTGCAGGGAGCTCAAAATGGAGGACGCGGCGCTCGGGAGAGCGG
GCGGGTGAGTCACCCACACAAAGGAAAAGGGCCTTTCCGTCCTCAGCCGTCGCTTCATGTGACTCCACGG
AGTACCGGGCGCCGTCCAGGCACCTCGATTAGTTCTCGAGCTTTTGGAGTACGTCGTCTTTAGGTTGGGG
GGAGGGGTTTTATGCGATGGAGTTTCCCCACACTGAGTGGGTGGAGACTGAAGTTAGGCCAGCTTGGCAC
TTGATGTAATTCTCCTTGGAATTTGCCCTTTTTGAGTTTGGATCTTGGTTCATTCTCAAGCCTCAGACAG
TGGTTCAAAGTTTTTTTCTTCCATTTCAGGTGTCGTGAGGCTAGCACCGCCACCATGGCCGAGAAGCGAA
GGGGCTCGCCGTGCAGCATGCTAAGCCTCAAGGCGCACGCTTTCTCGGTGGAGGCGCTGATCGGCGCCGA
GAAGCAGCAACAGCTTCAGAAGAAGCGGCGAAAACTGGGCGCCGAAGAGGCGGCGGGGGCCGTGGACGAC
GGAGGCTGCAGCCGCGGCGGCGGCGCGGGCGAAAAGGGTTCTTCTGAGGGAGACGAAGGCGCTGCGCTCC
CGCCGCCGGCTGGGGCGACGTCTGGGCCGGCTCGGAGTGGCGCAGACCTGGAGCGCGGAGCCGCGGGCGG
CTGTGAGGACGGCTTCCAGCAGGGAGCTTCCCCTCTGGCGTCACCGGGAGGCTCCCCCAAGGGGTCTCCG
GCGCGCTCCCTGGCCCGGCCCGGGACCCCTCTGCCCTCGCCGCAGGCCCCGCGGGTGGATCTGCAGGGAG
CCGAGCTCTGGAAGCGCTTTCATGAGATAGGCACTGAGATGATCATCACCAAGGCCGGCAGGCGCATGTT
TCCAGCAATGAGAGTGAAGATCTCTGGATTAGATCCTCACCAGCAATATTACATTGCCATGGATATTGTA
CCAGTGGACAACAAAAGATACAGGTATGTTTACCACAGTTCGAAATGGATGGTGGCAGGTAATGCTGACT
CGCCTGTGCCACCCCGTGTGTACATTCATCCAGACTCGCCTGCCTCGGGGGAGACTTGGATGAGACAAGT
TATCAGCTTCGACAAGCTGAAGCTCACCAACAATGAACTGGATGACCAAGGCCATATTATTCTTCATTCT
ATGCACAAATACCAACCGCGAGTGCACGTCATCCGTAAAGACTGTGGAGACGATCTTTCTCCCATCAAGC
CTGTTCCATCCGGGGAGGGAGTAAAGGCATTCTCCTTTCCAGAAACTGTCTTCACAACCGTCACTGCCTA
TCAGAATCAGCAGATTACTCGCCTGAAGATAGATAGGAATCCATTTGCTAAAGGCTTCCGAGACTCCGGG
CGCAACAGAATGGGTTTGGAAGCCTTGGTGGAATCATATGCATTCTGGCGACCATCACTACGGACTCTGA
CCTTTGAAGATATCCCTGGAATTCCCAAGCAAGGCAATGCAAGTTCCTCCACCTTGCTCCAAGGTACTGG
GAATGGCGTTCCTGCCACTCACCCTCACCTTTTGTCTGGCTCCTCTTGCTCCTCTCCTGCCTTCCATCTG
GGGCCCAACACCAGCCAGCTGTGTAGTCTGGCCCCTGCTGACTATTCTGCCTGTGCCCGCTCAGGCCTCA
CCCTCAACCGATACAGCACATCTTTGGCAGAGACCTACAACAGGCTCACCAACCAGGCTGGTGAGACCTT
TGCCCCGCCCAGGACTCCCTCCTATGTGGGCGTGAGCAGCAGCACCTCCGTGAACATGTCCATGGGTGGC
ACTGATGGGGACACCTTCAGCTGCCCACAGACCAGCTTATCCATGCAGATTTCGGGAATGTCCCCCCAGC
TCCAGTATATCATGCCATCACCCTCCAGCAATGCCTTCGCCACTAACCAGACCCATCAGGGTTCCTATAA
TACTTTTAGATTACACAGCCCCTGTGCACTATATGGATATAACTTCTCCACATCCCCCAAACTGGCTGCC
AGTCCTGAGAAAATTGTTTCTTCCCAAGGAAGTTTCTTGGGGTCCTCACCGAGTGGGACCATGACGGATC
GGCAGATGTTGCCCCCTGTGGAAGGAGTGCACCTGCTTAGCAGTGGGGGTCAGCAGAGTTTCTTTGACTC
TAGGACCCTAGGAAGCTTAACTCTGTCATCATCTCAAGTATCTGCACATATGGTCTAGTAATGAACTAGT
CCGTAACTTGAAAGTATTTCGATTTCTTGGCTTTATATATCTTGTGGAAAGGACGATTTGTTATATATTA
ACAACGATCCACGCGTTAAGTCGACAATCAACCTCTGGATTACAAAATTTGTGAAAGATTGACTGGTATT
CTTAACTATGTTGCTCCTTTTACGCTATGTGGATACGCTGCTTTAATGCCTTTGTATCATGCTATTGCTT
CCCGTATGGCTTTCATTTTCTCCTCCTTGTATAAATCCTGGTTGCTGTCTCTTTATGAGGAGTTGTGGCC
CGTTGTCAGGCAACGTGGCGTGGTGTGCACTGTGTTTGCTGACGCAACCCCCACTGGTTGGGGCATTGCC
ACCACCTGTCAGCTCCTTTCCGGGACTTTCGCTTTCCCCCTCCCTATTGCCACGGCGGAACTCATCGCCG
CCTGCCTTGCCCGCTGCTGGACAGGGGCTCGGCTGTTGGGCACTGACAATTCCGTGGTGTTGTCGGGGAA
ATCATCGTCCTTTCCTTGGCTGCTCGCCTGTGTTGCCACCTGGATTCTGCGCGGGACGTCCTTCTGCTAC
GTCCCTTCGGCCCTCAATCCAGCGGACCTTCCTTCCCGCGGCCTGCTGCCGGCTCTGCGGCCTCTTCCGC
GTCTTCGCCTTCGCCCTCAGACGAGTCGGATCTCCCTTTGGGCCGCCTCCCCGCGTCGACTTTAAGACCA
ATGACTTACAAGGCAGCTGTAGATCTTAGCCACTTTTTAAAAGAAAAGGGGGGACTGGAAGGGCTAATTC
ACTCCCAACGAAGACAAGATCTGCTTTTTGCTTGTACTGGGTCTCTCTGGTTAGACCAGATCTGAGCCTG
GGAGCTCTCTGGCTAACTAGGGAACCCACTGCTTAAGCCTCAATAAAGCTTGCCTTGAGTGCTTCAAGTA
GTGTGTGCCCGTCTGTTGTGTGACTCTGGTAACTAGAGATCCCTCAGACCCTTTTAGTCAGTGTGGAAAA
TCTCTAGCAGTACGTATAGTAGTTCATGTCATCTTATTATTCAGTATTTATAACTTGCAAAGAAATGAAT
ATCAGAGAGTGAGAGGAACTTGTTTATTGCAGCTTATAATGGTTACAAATAAAGCAATAGCATCACAAAT
TTCACAAATAAAGCATTTTTTTCACTGCATTCTAGTTGTGGTTTGTCCAAACTCATCAATGTATCTTATC
ATGTCTGGCTCTAGCTATCCCGCCCCTAACTCCGCCCATCCCGCCCCTAACTCCGCCCAGTTCCGCCCAT
TCTCCGCCCCATGGCTGACTAATTTTTTTTATTTATGCAGAGGCCGAGGCCGCCTCGGCCTCTGAGCTAT
TCCAGAAGTAGTGAGGAGGCTTTTTTGGAGGCCTAGGGACGTACCCAATTCGCCCTATAGTGAGTCGTAT
TACGCGCGCTCACTGGCCGTCGTTTTACAACGTCGTGACTGGGAAAACCCTGGCGTTACCCAACTTAATC
GCCTTGCAGCACATCCCCCTTTCGCCAGCTGGCGTAATAGCGAAGAGGCCCGCACCGATCGCCCTTCCCA
ACAGTTGCGCAGCCTGAATGGCGAATGGG
[124 nt withheld, positions 7520-7643]
C
[91 nt withheld, positions 7645-7735]
A
[49 nt withheld, positions 7737-7785]
CCTTTGACGTTGGAGTCCACGTTCTTT
[37 nt withheld, positions 7813-7849]
ACCCTATCTCGGTCTATTCTTTTGATTTATAAGGGATTTTGCCGATTTCGGCCTATTGGTTAAAAAATGA
GCTGATTTAACAAAAATTTAACGCGAATTTTAACAAAATATTAACGCTTACAATTTAGGTGGCACTTTTC
GGGGAAATGTGCGCGGAACCCCTATTTGTTTATTTTTCTAAATACATTCAAATATGTATCCGCTCATGAG
ACAATAACCCTGATAAATGCTTCAATAATATTGAAAAAGGAAGAGTATGAGTATTCAACATTTCCGTGTC
GCCCTTATTCCCTTTTTTGCGGCATTTTGCCTTCCTGTTTTTGCTCACCCAGAAACGCTGGTGAAAGTAA
AAGATGCTGAAGATCAGTTGGGTGCACGAGTGGGTTACATCGAACTGGATCTCAACAGCGGTAAGATCCT
TGAGAGTTTTCGCCCCGAAGAACGTTTTCCAATGATGAGCACTTTTAAAGTTCTGCTATGTGGCGCGGTA
TTATCCCGTATTGACGCCGGGCAAGAGCAACTCGGTCGCCGCATACACTATTCTCAGAATGACTTGGTTG
AGTACTCACCAGTCACAGAAAAGCATCTTACGGATGGCATGACAGTAAGAGAATTATGCAGTGCTGCCAT
AACCATGAGTGATAACACTGCGGCCAACTTACTTCTGACAACGATCGGAGGACCGAAGGAGCTAACCGCT
TTTTTGCACAACATGGGGGATCATGTAACTCGCCTTGATCGTTGGGAACCGGAGCTGAATGAAGCCATAC
CAAACGACGAGCGTGACACCACGATGCCTGTAGCAATGGCAACAACGTTGCGCAAACTATTAACTGGCGA
ACTACTTACTCTAGCTTCCCGGCAACAATTAATAGACTGGATGGAGGCGGATAAAGTTGCAGGACCACTT
CTGCGCTCGGCCCTTCCGGCTGGCTGGTTTATTGCTGATAAATCTGGAGCCGGTGAGCGTGGGTCTCGCG
GTATCATTGCAGCACTGGGGCCAGATGGTAAGCCCTCCCGTATCGTAGTTATCTACACGACGGGGAGTCA
GGCAACTATGGATGAACGAAATAGACAGATCGCTGAGATAGGTGCCTCACTGATTAAGCATTGGTAACTG
TCAGACCAAGTTTACTCATATATACTTTAGATTGATTTAAAACTTCATTTTTAATTTAAAAGGATCTAGG
TGAAGATCCTTTTTGATAATCTCATGACCAAAATCCCTTAACGTGAGTTTTCGTTCCACTGAGCGTCAGA
CCCCGTAGAAAAGATCAAAGGATCTTCTTGAGATCCTTTTTTTCTGCGCGTAATCTGCTGCTTGCAAACA
AAAAAACCACCGCTACCAGCGGTGGTTTGTTTGCCGGATCAAGAGCTACCAACTCTTTTTCCGAAGGTAA
CTGGCTTCAGCAGAGCGCAGATACCAAATACTGTTCTTCTAGTGTAGCCGTAGTTAGGCCACCACTTCAA
GAACTCTGTAGCACCGCCTACATACCTCGCTCTGCTAATCCTGTTACCAGTGGCTGCTGCCAGTGGCGAT
AAGTCGTGTCTTACCGGGTTGGACTCAAGACGATAGTTACCGGATAAGGCGCAGCGGTCGGGCTGAACGG
GGGGTTCGTGCACACAGCCCAGCTTGGAGCGAACGACCTACACCGAACTGAGATACCTACAGCGTGAGCT
ATGAGAAAGCGCCACGCTTCCCGAAGGGAGAAAGGCGGACAGGTATCCGGTAAGCGGCAGGGTCGGAACA
GGAGAGCGCACGAGGGAGCTTCCAGGGGGAAACGCCTGGTATCTTTATAGTCCTGTCGGGTTTCGCCACC
TCTGACTTGAGCGTCGATTTTTGTGATGCTCGTCAGGGGGGCGGAGCCTATGGAAAAACGCCAGCAACGC
GGCCTTTTTACGGTTCCTGGCCTTTTGCTGGCCTTTTGCTCACATGTTCTTTCCTGCGTTATCCCCTGAT
TCTGTGGATAACCGTATTACCGCCTTTGAGTGAGCTGATACCGCTCGCCGCAGCCGAACGACCGAGCGCA
GCGAGTCAGTGAGCGAGGAAGCGGAAGAGCGCCCAATACGCAAACCGCCTCTCCCCGCGCGTTGGCCGAT
TCATTAATGCAGCTGGCACGACAGGTTTCCCGACTGGAAAGCGGGCAGTGAGCGCAACGCAATTAATGTG
AGTTAGCTCACTCATTAGGCACCCCAGGCTTTACACTTTATGCTTCCGGCTCGTATGTTGTGTGGAATTG
TGAGCGGATAACAATTTCACACAGGAAACAGCTATGACCATGATTACGCCAAGCGCGCAATTAACCCTCA
CTAAAGGGAACAAAAGCTGGAGCTGCAAGC
