>Addgene plasmid #143849 | TFORF1808 | depositor partial sequence | sequence record 283674 | Insert
ACCGCCACCATGGCCGAGAAGCGAAGGGGCTCGCCGTGCAGCATGCTAAGCCTCAAGGCGCACGCTTTCT
CGGTGGAGGCGCTGATCGGCGCCGAGAAGCAGCAACAGCTTCAGAAGAAGCGGCGAAAACTGGGCGCCGA
AGAGGCGGCGGGGGCCGTGGACGACGGAGGCTGCAGCCGCGGCGGCGGCGCGGGCGAAAAGGGTTCTTCT
GAGGGAGACGAAGGCGCTGCGCTCCCGCCGCCGGCTGGGGCGACGTCTGGGCCGGCTCGGAGTGGCGCAG
ACCTGGAGCGCGGAGCCGCGGGCGGCTGTGAGGACGGCTTCCAGCAGGGAGCTTCCCCTCTGGCGTCACC
GGGAGGCTCCCCCAAGGGGTCTCCGGCGCGCTCCCTGGCCCGGCCCGGGACCCCTCTGCCCTCGCCGCAG
GCCCCGCGGGTGGATCTGCAGGGAGCCGAGCTCTGGAAGCGCTTTCATGAGATAGGCACTGAGATGATCA
TCACCAAGGCCGGCAGGCGCATGTTTCCAGCAATGAGAGTGAAGATCTCTGGATTAGATCCTCACCAGCA
ATATTACATTGCCATGGATATTGTACCAGTGGACAACAAAAGATACAGGTATGTTTACCACAGTTCGAAA
TGGATGGTGGCAGGTAATGCTGACTCGCCTGTGCCACCCCGTGTGTACATTCATCCAGACTCGCCTGCCT
CGGGGGAGACTTGGATGAGACAAGTTATCAGCTTCGACAAGCTGAAGCTCACCAACAATGAACTGGATGA
CCAAGGCCATATTATTCTTCATTCTATGCACAAATACCAACCGCGAGTGCACGTCATCCGTAAAGACTGT
GGAGACGATCTTTCTCCCATCAAGCCTGTTCCATCCGGGGAGGGAGTAAAGGCATTCTCCTTTCCAGAAA
CTGTCTTCACAACCGTCACTGCCTATCAGAATCAGCAGATTACTCGCCTGAAGATAGATAGGAATCCATT
TGCTAAAGGCTTCCGAGACTCCGGGCGCAACAGAATGGGTTTGGAAGCCTTGGTGGAATCATATGCATTC
TGGCGACCATCACTACGGACTCTGACCTTTGAAGATATCCCTGGAATTCCCAAGCAAGGCAATGCAAGTT
CCTCCACCTTGCTCCAAGGTACTGGGAATGGCGTTCCTGCCACTCACCCTCACCTTTTGTCTGGCTCCTC
TTGCTCCTCTCCTGCCTTCCATCTGGGGCCCAACACCAGCCAGCTGTGTAGTCTGGCCCCTGCTGACTAT
TCTGCCTGTGCCCGCTCAGGCCTCACCCTCAACCGATACAGCACATCTTTGGCAGAGACCTACAACAGGC
TCACCAACCAGGCTGGTGAGACCTTTGCCCCGCCCAGGACTCCCTCCTATGTGGGCGTGAGCAGCAGCAC
CTCCGTGAACATGTCCATGGGTGGCACTGATGGGGACACCTTCAGCTGCCCACAGACCAGCTTATCCATG
CAGATTTCGGGAATGTCCCCCCAGCTCCAGTATATCATGCCATCACCCTCCAGCAATGCCTTCGCCACTA
ACCAGACCCATCAGGGTTCCTATAATACTTTTAGATTACACAGCCCCTGTGCACTATATGGATATAACTT
CTCCACATCCCCCAAACTGGCTGCCAGTCCTGAGAAAATTGTTTCTTCCCAAGGAAGTTTCTTGGGGTCC
TCACCGAGTGGGACCATGACGGATCGGCAGATGTTGCCCCCTGTGGAAGGAGTGCACCTGCTTAGCAGTG
GGGGTCAGCAGAGTTTCTTTGACTCTAGGACCCTAGGAAGCTTAACTCTGTCATCATCTCAAGTATCTGC
ACATATGGTCTAGTAATGAACTAGTCCGTAACTTGAAAGTATTTCGATTTCTTGGCTTTATATATCTTGT
GGAAAGGACGATTTGTTATATATTAACAACGATCC
