>Addgene plasmid #143849 | TFORF1808 | depositor partial sequence | sequence record 283675 | Barcode
TTTGTTATATATTAACAACGATCC
